>Addgene plasmid #90231 | pLentiPGK Blast DEST ERKKTRmRuby2 | addgene full sequence | sequence record 195334 | Addgene NGS Result
AGGTGGCACTTTTCGGGGAAATGTGCGCGGAACCCCTATTTGTTTATTTTTCTAAATACATTCAAATATG
TATCCGCTCATGAGACAATAACCCTGATAAATGCTTCAATAATATTGAAAAAGGAAGAGTATGAGTATTC
AACATTTCCGTGTCGCCCTTATTCCCTTTTTTGCGGCATTTTGCCTTCCTGTTTTTGCTCACCCAGAAAC
GCTGGTGAAAGTAAAAGATGCTGAAGATCAGTTGGGTGCACGAGTGGGTTACATCGAACTGGATCTCAAC
AGCGGTAAGATCCTTGAGAGTTTTCGCCCCGAAGAACGTTTTCCAATGATGAGCACTTTTAAAGTTCTGC
TATGTGGCGCGGTATTATCCCGTATTGACGCCGGGCAAGAGCAACTCGGTCGCCGCATACACTATTCTCA
GAATGACTTGGTTGAGTACTCACCAGTCACAGAAAAGCATCTTACGGATGGCATGACAGTAAGAGAATTA
TGCAGTGCTGCCATAACCATGAGTGATAACACTGCGGCCAACTTACTTCTGACAACGATCGGAGGACCGA
AGGAGCTAACCGCTTTTTTGCACAACATGGGGGATCATGTAACTCGCCTTGATCGTTGGGAACCGGAGCT
GAATGAAGCCATACCAAACGACGAGCGTGACACCACGATGCCTGTAGCAATGGCAACAACGTTGCGCAAA
CTATTAACTGGCGAACTACTTACTCTAGCTTCCCGGCAACAATTAATAGACTGGATGGAGGCGGATAAAG
TTGCAGGACCACTTCTGCGCTCGGCCCTTCCGGCTGGCTGGTTTATTGCTGATAAATCTGGAGCCGGTGA
GCGTGGGTCTCGCGGTATCATTGCAGCACTGGGGCCAGATGGTAAGCCCTCCCGTATCGTAGTTATCTAC
ACGACGGGGAGTCAGGCAACTATGGATGAACGAAATAGACAGATCGCTGAGATAGGTGCCTCACTGATTA
AGCATTGGTAACTGTCAGACCAAGTTTACTCATATATACTTTAGATTGATTTAAAACTTCATTTTTAATT
TAAAAGGATCTAGGTGAAGATCCTTTTTGATAATCTCATGACCAAAATCCCTTAACGTGAGTTTTCGTTC
CACTGAGCGTCAGACCCCGTAGAAAAGATCAAAGGATCTTCTTGAGATCCTTTTTTTCTGCGCGTAATCT
GCTGCTTGCAAACAAAAAAACCACCGCTACCAGCGGTGGTTTGTTTGCCGGATCAAGAGCTACCAACTCT
TTTTCCGAAGGTAACTGGCTTCAGCAGAGCGCAGATACCAAATACTGTTCTTCTAGTGTAGCCGTAGTTA
GGCCACCACTTCAAGAACTCTGTAGCACCGCCTACATACCTCGCTCTGCTAATCCTGTTACCAGTGGCTG
CTGCCAGTGGCGATAAGTCGTGTCTTACCGGGTTGGACTCAAGACGATAGTTACCGGATAAGGCGCAGCG
GTCGGGCTGAACGGGGGGTTCGTGCACACAGCCCAGCTTGGAGCGAACGACCTACACCGAACTGAGATAC
CTACAGCGTGAGCTATGAGAAAGCGCCACGCTTCCCGAAGGGAGAAAGGCGGACAGGTATCCGGTAAGCG
GCAGGGTCGGAACAGGAGAGCGCACGAGGGAGCTTCCAGGGGGAAACGCCTGGTATCTTTATAGTCCTGT
CGGGTTTCGCCACCTCTGACTTGAGCGTCGATTTTTGTGATGCTCGTCAGGGGGGCGGAGCCTATGGAAA
AACGCCAGCAACGCGGCCTTTTTACGGTTCCTGGCCTTTTGCTGGCCTTTTGCTCACATGTTCTTTCCTG
CGTTATCCCCTGATTCTGTGGATAACCGTATTACCGCCTTTGAGTGAGCTGATACCGCTCGCCGCAGCCG
AACGACCGAGCGCAGCGAGTCAGTGAGCGAGGAAGCGGAAGAGCGCCCAATACGCAAACCGCCTCTCCCC
GCGCGTTGGCCGATTCATTAATGCAGCTGGCACGACAGGTTTCCCGACTGGAAAGCGGGCAGTGAGCGCA
ACGCAATTAATGTGAGTTAGCTCACTCATTAGGCACCCCAGGCTTTACACTTTATGCTTCCGGCTCGTAT
GTTGTGTGGAATTGTGAGCGGATAACAATTTCACACAGGAAACAGCTATGACCATGATTACGCCAAGCGC
GCAATTAACCCTCACTAAAGGGAACAAAAGCTGGAGCTGCAAGCTTAATGTAGTCTTATGCAATACTCTT
GTAGTCTTGCAACATGGTAACGATGAGTTAGCAACATGCCTTACAAGGAGAGAAAAAGCACCGTGCATGC
CGATTGGTGGAAGTAAGGTGGTACGATCGTGCCTTATTAGGAAGGCAACAGACGGGTCTGACATGGATTG
GACGAACCACTGAATTGCCGCATTGCAGAGATATTGTATTTAAGTGCCTAGCTCGATACATAAACGGGTC
TCTCTGGTTAGACCAGATCTGAGCCTGGGAGCTCTCTGGCTAACTAGGGAACCCACTGCTTAAGCCTCAA
TAAAGCTTGCCTTGAGTGCTTCAAGTAGTGTGTGCCCGTCTGTTGTGTGACTCTGGTAACTAGAGATCCC
TCAGACCCTTTTAGTCAGTGTGGAAAATCTCTAGCAGTGGCGCCCGAACAGGGACTTGAAAGCGAAAGGG
AAACCAGAGGAGCTCTCTCGACGCAGGACTCGGCTTGCTGAAGCGCGCACGGCAAGAGGCGAGGGGCGGC
GACTGGTGAGTACGCCAAAAATTTTGACTAGCGGAGGCTAGAAGGAGAGAGATGGGTGCGAGAGCGTCAG
TATTAAGCGGGGGAGAATTAGATCGCGATGGGAAAAAATTCGGTTAAGGCCAGGGGGAAAGAAAAAATAT
AAATTAAAACATATAGTATGGGCAAGCAGGGAGCTAGAACGATTCGCAGTTAATCCTGGCCTGTTAGAAA
CATCAGAAGGCTGTAGACAAATACTGGGACAGCTACAACCATCCCTTCAGACAGGATCAGAAGAACTTAG
ATCATTATATAATACAGTAGCAACCCTCTATTGTGTGCATCAAAGGATAGAGATAAAAGACACCAAGGAA
GCTTTAGACAAGATAGAGGAAGAGCAAAACAAAAGTAAGACCACCGCACAGCAAGCGGCCGCTGATCTTC
AGACCTGGAGGAGGAGATATGAGGGACAATTGGAGAAGTGAATTATATAAATATAAAGTAGTAAAAATTG
AACCATTAGGAGTAGCACCCACCAAGGCAAAGAGAAGAGTGGTGCAGAGAGAAAAAAGAGCAGTGGGAAT
AGGAGCTTTGTTCCTTGGGTTCTTGGGAGCAGCAGGAAGCACTATGGGCGCAGCGTCAATGACGCTGACG
GTACAGGCCAGACAATTATTGTCTGGTATAGTGCAGCAGCAGAACAATTTGCTGAGGGCTATTGAGGCGC
AACAGCATCTGTTGCAACTCACAGTCTGGGGCATCAAGCAGCTCCAGGCAAGAATCCTGGCTGTGGAAAG
ATACCTAAAGGATCAACAGCTCCTGGGGATTTGGGGTTGCTCTGGAAAACTCATTTGCACCACTGCTGTG
CCTTGGAATGCTAGTTGGAGTAATAAATCTCTGGAACAGATTTGGAATCACACGACCTGGATGGAGTGGG
ACAGAGAAATTAACAATTACACAAGCTTAATACACTCCTTAATTGAAGAATCGCAAAACCAGCAAGAAAA
GAATGAACAAGAATTATTGGAATTAGATAAATGGGCAAGTTTGTGGAATTGGTTTAACATAACAAATTGG
CTGTGGTATATAAAATTATTCATAATGATAGTAGGAGGCTTGGTAGGTTTAAGAATAGTTTTTGCTGTAC
TTTCTATAGTGAATAGAGTTAGGCAGGGATATTCACCATTATCGTTTCAGACCCACCTCCCAACCCCGAG
GGGACCCGACAGGCCCGAAGGAATAGAAGAAGAAGGTGGAGAGAGAGACAGAGACAGATCCATTCGATTA
GTGAACGGATCTCGACGGTATCGGTTAACTTTTAAAAGAAAAGGGGGGATTGGGGGGTACAGTGCAGGGG
AAAGAATAGTAGACATAATAGCAACAGACATACAAACTAAAGAATTACAAAAACAAATTACAAAAATTCA
AAATTTTATCGATCACGAGACTAGCCTCGAGAAGCTTGATATCGAATTCCACGGGGTTGGGGTTGCGCCT
TTTCCAAGGCAGCCCTGGGTTTGCGCAGGGACGCGGCTGCTCTGGGCGTGGTTCCGGGAAACGCAGCGGC
GCCGACCCTGGGTCTCGCACATTCTTCACGTCCGTTCGCAGCGTCACCCGGATCTTCGCCGCTACCCTTG
TGGGCCCCCCGGCGACGCTTCCTGCTCCGCCCCTAAGTCGGGAAGGTTCCTTGCGGTTCGCGGCGTGCCG
GACGTGACAAACGGAAGCCGCACGTCTCACTAGTACCCTCGCAGACGGACAGCGCCAGGGAGCAATGGCA
GCGCGCCGACCGCGATGGGCTGTGGCCAATAGCGGCTGCTCAGCAGGGCGCGCCGAGAGCAGCGGCCGGG
AAGGGGCGGTGCGGGAGGCGGGGTGTGGGGCGGTAGTGTGGGCCCTGTTCCTGCCCGCGCGGTGTTCCGC
ATTCTGCAAGCCTCCGGAGCGCACGTCGGCAGTCGGCTCCCTCGTTGACCGAATCACCGACCTCTCTCCC
CAGGGGGATCCACCGGTTCGTCGACTAGTCCAGTGTGGTGGAATTCTGCAGATATCAACAAGTTTGTACA
AAAAAGCAGGCTCCACCATGAAGGGCCGAAAGCCTCGGGACCTGGAACTTCCACTTAGCCCAAGCCTGCT
GGGTGGCCAGGGACCTGAACGGACTCCAGGATCAGGAACAAGCTCTGGTCTTCAGGCACCGGGGCCAGCG
CTTTCGCCCAGCAAGCGTAGCGGTCTCGAGGACCCAGCGACGCCATCGAAGAAGCCACGTACCCCATCGG
TGTCGTCAAGGCTGGAGCGCCTGACCCTCCAGTCCAGCTTTCAATTCCCATCCACTAGTATGGTGTCTAA
GGGCGAAGAGCTGATCAAGGAAAATATGCGTATGAAGGTGGTCATGGAAGGTTCGGTCAACGGCCACCAA
TTCAAATGCACAGGTGAAGGAGAAGGCAATCCGTACATGGGAACTCAAACCATGAGGATCAAAGTCATCG
AGGGAGGACCCCTGCCATTTGCCTTTGACATTCTTGCCACGTCGTTCATGTATGGCAGCCGTACTTTTAT
CAAGTACCCGAAAGGCATTCCTGATTTCTTTAAACAGTCCTTTCCTGAGGGTTTTACTTGGGAAAGAGTT
ACGAGATACGAAGATGGTGGAGTCGTCACCGTCATGCAGGACACCAGCCTTGAGGATGGCTGTCTCGTTT
ACCACGTCCAAGTCAGAGGGGTAAACTTTCCCTCCAATGGTCCCGTGATGCAGAAGAAGACCAAGGGTTG
GGAGCCTAATACAGAGATGATGTATCCAGCAGATGGTGGTCTGAGGGGATACACTCATATGGCACTGAAA
GTTGATGGTGGTGGCCATCTGTCTTGCTCTTTCGTAACAACTTACAGGTCAAAAAAGACCGTCGGGAACA
TCAAGATGCCCGGTATCCATGCCGTTGATCACCGCCTGGAAAGGTTAGAGGAAAGTGACAATGAAATGTT
CGTAGTACAACGCGAACACGCAGTTGCCAAGTTCGCCGGGCTTGGTGGTGGGATGGACGAGCTGTACAAG
TAATAAGCGGCCGCACTCGAGATATCTAGACCCAGCTTTCTTGTACAAAGTGGTTGATATCCAGCACAGT
GGCGGCCGCTCGACAATCAACCTCTGGATTACAAAATTTGTGAAAGATTGACTGGTATTCTTAACTATGT
TGCTCCTTTTACGCTATGTGGATACGCTGCTTTAATGCCTTTGTATCATGCTATTGCTTCCCGTATGGCT
TTCATTTTCTCCTCCTTGTATAAATCCTGGTTGCTGTCTCTTTATGAGGAGTTGTGGCCCGTTGTCAGGC
AACGTGGCGTGGTGTGCACTGTGTTTGCTGACGCAACCCCCACTGGTTGGGGCATTGCCACCACCTGTCA
GCTCCTTTCCGGGACTTTCGCTTTCCCCCTCCCTATTGCCACGGCGGAACTCATCGCCGCCTGCCTTGCC
CGCTGCTGGACAGGGGCTCGGCTGTTGGGCACTGACAATTCCGTGGTGTTGTCGGGGAAGCTGACGTCCT
TTCCATGGCTGCTCGCCTGTGTTGCCACCTGGATTCTGCGCGGGACGTCCTTCTGCTACGTCCCTTCGGC
CCTCAATCCAGCGGACCTTCCTTCCCGCGGCCTGCTGCCGGCTCTGCGGCCTCTTCCGCGTCTTCGCCTT
CGCCCTCAGACGAGTCGGATCTCCCTTTGGGCCGCCTCCCCGCCTGGAATTCTGCAGATATCCGGTTAGT
AATGAGTTTGGAATTAATTCTGTGGAATGTGTGTCAGTTAGGGTGTGGAAAGTCCCCAGGCTCCCCAGCA
GGCAGAAGTATGCAAAGCATGCATCTCAATTAGTCAGCAACCAGGTGTGGAAAGTCCCCAGGCTCCCCAG
CAGGCAGAAGTATGCAAAGCATGCATCTCAATTAGTCAGCAACCATAGTCCCGCCCCTAACTCCGCCCAT
CCCGCCCCTAACTCCGCCCAGTTCCGCCCATTCTCCGCCCCATGGCTGACTAATTTTTTTTATTTATGCA
GAGGCCGAGGCCGCCTCTGCCTCTGAGCTATTCCAGAAGTAGTGAGGAGGCTTTTTTGGAGGCCTAGGCT
TTTGCAAAAAGCTCCCGGGAGCTTGTATATCCATTTTCGGATCTGATCAGCACGTGTTGACAATTAATCA
TCGGCATAGTATATCGGCATAGTATAATACGACAAGGTGAGGAACTAAACCATGGCCAAGCCTTTGTCTC
AAGAAGAATCCACCCTCATTGAAAGAGCAACGGCTACAATCAACAGCATCCCCATCTCTGAAGACTACAG
CGTCGCCAGCGCAGCTCTCTCTAGCGACGGCCGCATCTTCACTGGTGTCAATGTATATCATTTTACTGGG
GGACCTTGTGCAGAACTCGTGGTGCTGGGCACTGCTGCTGCTGCGGCAGCTGGCAACCTGACTTGTATCG
TCGCGATCGGAAATGAGAACAGGGGCATCTTGAGCCCCTGCGGACGGTGCCGACAGGTGCTTCTCGATCT
GCATCCTGGGATCAAAGCCATAGTGAAGGACAGTGATGGACAGCCGACGGCAGTTGGGATTCGTGAATTG
CTGCCCTCTGGTTATGTGTGGGAGGGCTAAGCACAATTCGAGCTCGGTACCTTTAAGACCAATGACTTAC
AAGGCAGCTGTAGATCTTAGCCACTTTTTAAAAGAAAAGGGGGGACTGGAAGGGCTAGCTCACTCCCAAC
GAAGACAAGATCTGCTTTTTGCTTGTACTGGGTCTCTCTGGTTAGACCAGATCTGAGCCTGGGAGCTCTC
TGGCTAACTAGGGAACCCACTGCTTAAGCCTCAATAAAGCTTGCCTTGAGTGCTTCAAGTAGTGTGTGCC
CGTCTGTTGTGTGACTCTGGTAACTAGAGATCCCTCAGACCCTTTTAGTCAGTGTGGAAAATCTCTAGCA
GTAGTAGTTCATGTCATCTTATTATTCAGTATTTATAACTTGCAAAGAAATGAATATCAGAGAGTGAGAG
GAACTTGTTTATTGCAGCTTATAATGGTTACAAATAAAGCAATAGCATCACAAATTTCACAAATAAAGCA
TTTTTTTCACTGCATTCTAGTTGTGGTTTGTCCAAACTCATCAATGTATCTTATCATGTCTGGCTCTAGC
TATCCCGCCCCTAACTCCGCCCATCCCGCCCCTAACTCCGCCCAGTTCCGCCCATTCTCCGCCCCATGGC
TGACTAATTTTTTTTATTTATGCAGAGGCCGAGGCCGCCTCGGCCTCTGAGCTATTCCAGAAGTAGTGAG
GAGGCTTTTTTGGAGGCCTAGGGACGTACCCAATTCGCCCTATAGTGAGTCGTATTACGCGCGCTCACTG
GCCGTCGTTTTACAACGTCGTGACTGGGAAAACCCTGGCGTTACCCAACTTAATCGCCTTGCAGCACATC
CCCCTTTCGCCAGCTGGCGTAATAGCGAAGAGGCCCGCACCGATCGCCCTTCCCAACAGTTGCGCAGCCT
GAATGGCGAATGGG
[124 nt withheld, positions 8205-8328]
C
[91 nt withheld, positions 8330-8420]
A
[49 nt withheld, positions 8422-8470]
CCTTTGACGTTGGAGTCCACGTTCTTT
[37 nt withheld, positions 8498-8534]
ACCCTATCTCGGTCTATTCTTTTGATTTATAAGGGATTTTGCCGATTTCGGCCTATTGGTTAAAAAATGA
GCTGATTTAACAAAAATTTAACGCGAATTTTAACAAAATATTAACGCTTACAATTT
Features (pLannotate 1.2.2; 32 found; start..end, strand, type, name):
     26..130     +  promoter       AmpR promoter: bla
    131..991     +  CDS            AmpR: β-lactamase; bla; confers resistance to ampicillin, carbenicillin, and related antibiotics
   1162..1750    +  rep_origin     ori: high-copy-number ColE1/pMB1/pBR322/pUC origin of replication
   1933..2025    +  CDS            lacI (fragment): lac repressor; lacI; The lac repressor binds to the lac operator to inhibit transcription in E. coli. This inhibition can be relieved by adding lactose or isopropyl-β-D-thiogalactopyranoside (IPTG).
   2038..2059    +  protein_bind   CAP binding site: CAP binding activates transcription in the presence of cAMP. E. coli catabolite activator protein
   2074..2104    +  promoter       lac promoter: promoter for the E. coli lac operon
   2112..2128    +  protein_bind   lac operator: The lac repressor binds to the lac operator to inhibit transcription in E. coli. This inhibition can be relieved by adding lactose or isopropyl-β-D-thiogalactopyranoside (IPTG). lac repressor encoded by lacI
   2173..2191    +  promoter       T3 promoter: promoter for bacteriophage T3 RNA polymerase
   2219..2445    +  promoter       RSV promoter: Rous sarcoma virus enhancer/promoter
   2446..2626    +  LTR            5' LTR (truncated): truncated 5' long terminal repeat (LTR) from HIV-1
   2673..2798    +  misc_feature   HIV-1 Ψ: packaging signal of human immunodeficiency virus type 1
   2782..3145    +  CDS            HIV-1 gag (fragment): gag protein from human immunodeficiency virus 1; gag
   3291..3524    +  misc_feature   RRE: The Rev response element (RRE) of HIV-1 allows for Rev-dependent mRNA export from the nucleus to the cytoplasm.
   3901..4001    +  CDS            Rev (fragment): human immunodeficiency virus 1 (HIV-1) Rev protein; rev; enhances nuclear export of unspliced and incompletely spliced viral mRNAs
   4020..4137    +  misc_feature   cPPT/CTS: central polypurine tract and central termination sequence of HIV-1
   4157..4180    -  misc_feature   MCS (fragment): pBluescript multiple cloning site
   4183..4693    +  promoter       hPGK promoter: human phosphoglycerate kinase 1 promoter
   4748..4772    +  protein_bind   attB1: mutant version of attB; recombination site for the Gateway® BP reaction BP Clonase™
   4781..5026    +  CDS            Elk1 (fragment): ELK1_MOUSE - Experimental evidence at protein level: Swiss-Prot protein existence level 1. Transcription factor that binds to purine-rich DNA sequences. Forms a ternary complex with SRF and the ETS and SRF motifs of the serum response element (SRE) on the promoter region of immediate early genes such as FOS and IER2 (By similarity). Induces target gene transcription upon JNK-signaling pathway stimulation (By similarity). From Mus musculus (Mouse).
   5030..5740    +  CDS            mRuby2: mRuby2 is a basic (constitutively fluorescent) red fluorescent protein published in 2012, derived from Entacmaea quadricolor. It has moderate acid sensitivity.
   5770..5794    -  protein_bind   attB2: mutant version of attB; recombination site for the Gateway® BP reaction BP Clonase™
   5825..6413    +  misc_feature   WPRE: woodchuck hepatitis virus posttranscriptional regulatory element
   6469..6798    +  promoter       SV40 promoter: SV40 enhancer and early promoter
   6846..6893    +  promoter       EM7 promoter: synthetic bacterial promoter&nbsp
   6912..7310    +  CDS            BSD: blasticidin S deaminase; Aspergillus terreus BSD; confers resistance to blasticidin
   7327..7464    +  CDS            nef (fragment): NEF_HV1LA - Experimental evidence at protein level: Swiss-Prot protein existence level 1. Extracellular Nef protein targets CD4(+) T-lymphocytes for apoptosis by interacting with CXCR4 surface receptors. From Human immunodeficiency virus type 1 group M subtype B (isolate Lai) (HIV-1).
   7450..7630    +  LTR            5' LTR (truncated): truncated 5' long terminal repeat (LTR) from HIV-1
   7702..7823    +  polyA_signal   SV40 poly(A) signal: SV40 polyadenylation signal
   7863..7998    +  rep_origin     SV40 ori: SV40 origin of replication
   8019..8037    -  promoter       T7 promoter: promoter for bacteriophage T7 RNA polymerase
   8045..8200    +  CDS            lacZα (fragment): LacZα fragment of β-galactosidase; lacZ fragment
   8205..8633    +  rep_origin     f1 ori (sequence partly withheld): f1 bacteriophage origin of replication; arrow indicates direction of (+) strand synthesis
