[The description below was written by a language model from this plasmid's Addgene catalogue record and pLannotate feature annotations shown in this document.]
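Description:
pLentiPGK Blast DEST ERKKTRmRuby2 is an 8.7 kb HIV-1-based lentiviral expression plasmid built on the pLENTI PGK Blast DEST Gateway destination backbone. In bacteria it is maintained through a high-copy ColE1/pUC-type origin and selected with ampicillin via the bla gene. An f1 origin and remnants of a pBluescript-style lac/lacZα region with T3 and T7 promoters are also present. The viral portion has the layout of a third-generation transfer vector. An RSV promoter replaces the U3 region of the truncated 5' LTR to drive genomic RNA synthesis in packaging cells. It is followed by the Ψ packaging signal with a partial gag sequence, the Rev response element for Rev-dependent nuclear export, and the cPPT/CTS. A truncated downstream LTR followed by an SV40 polyadenylation signal and SV40 origin closes the viral genome.

The payload lies between attB1 and attB2 sites, the scars of the Gateway recombination that inserted it. The human PGK promoter drives the ERK kinase translocation reporter, which is annotated as a fragment derived from mouse Elk1 and fused at its C terminus to the red fluorescent protein mRuby2. A WPRE downstream enhances transcript stability and expression. Kinase translocation reporters convert phosphorylation by a kinase into a shift of the fluorescent protein between nucleus and cytoplasm, so ERK activity can be read from the localisation of the fluorescence in single living cells. A separate SV40 promoter/EM7 cassette expresses blasticidin S deaminase, which allows blasticidin selection of transduced mammalian cells. The construct is intended for making stable reporter cell lines for live-cell imaging of ERK signalling dynamics.
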