Addgene plasmid #90231: pLentiPGK Blast DEST ERKKTRmRuby2
Purpose: Lentiviral vector to express ERK KTR mRuby2 under PGK promoter (With Blasticidin Resistance)
Depositing lab: Markus Covert. Depositing organization: Stanford University. Publication: Live-cell measurements of kinase activity in single cells using translocation reporters. Kudo T, Jeknic S, Macklin DN, Akhter S, Hughey JJ, Regot S, Covert MW. Nat Protoc. 2018 Jan;13(1):155-169. doi: 10.1038/nprot.2017.128. Epub 2017 Dec 21. PubMed 29266096.
Backbone
  Vector backbone: pLENTI PGK Blast DEST (w524-1)
  Backbone manufacturer: Eric Campeau Lab (Addgene Plasmid 19065)
  Vector type: Mammalian Expression, Lentiviral
  Selectable markers: Blasticidin
Growth in bacteria
  Bacterial resistance: Ampicillin, 100 μg/mL
  Growth temperature: 30°C
  Growth strain: NEB Stable
  Copy number: Unknown
Gene/Insert
  Gene/Insert name: ERK Kinase Translocation Reporter
  Species: H. sapiens (human), M. musculus (mouse)
  Promoter: PGK
  Tag / fusion protein: mRuby2 (C terminal on insert)
  Cloning method: Gateway Cloning
  Sequencing primers: 5′ ACCGAATCACCGACCTCTCT; 3′ GCAGCGTATCCACATAGCG
Terms and licenses: Academic/Nonprofit Terms; Industry Terms: Not Available to Industry
How to cite: pLentiPGK Blast DEST ERKKTRmRuby2 was a gift from Markus Covert (Addgene plasmid # 90231 ; http://n2t.net/addgene:90231 ; RRID:Addgene_90231)
